LOCUS       Exported 2696 bp ds-DNA circular SYN 29-MAR-2022
DEFINITION  Swapping in small RNA promoter, 23-bp spacer sequence,.
ACCESSION   .
VERSION     .
KEYWORDS    pUCsRNAP
SOURCE      synthetic DNA construct
  ORGANISM  synthetic DNA construct
REFERENCE   1 (bases 1 to 2696)
  AUTHORS   Chua MJ, Collins J
  TITLE     Rapid, Efficient, and Cost-Effective Gene Editing of Enterococcus
            faecium with CRISPR-Cas12a.
  JOURNAL   Microbiol Spectr. 2022 Feb 2:e0242721. doi:
            10.1128/spectrum.02427-21.
  PUBMED    35107356
REFERENCE   2 (bases 1 to 2696)
  AUTHORS   .
  TITLE     Direct Submission
  JOURNAL   Exported Mar 29, 2022 from SnapGene Server 1.1.58
            http://www.snapgene.com
FEATURES             Location/Qualifiers
     source          1..2696
                     /organism="synthetic DNA construct"
                     /mol_type="other DNA"
     protein_bind    112..133
                     /label=CAP binding site
                     /bound_moiety="E. coli catabolite activator protein"
                     /note="CAP binding activates transcription in the presence
                     of cAMP."
     primer_bind     complement(606..623)
                     /label=M13 Forward
                     /note="In lacZ gene. Also called M13-F20 or M13 (-21)
                     Forward"
     primer_bind     complement(606..622)
                     /label=M13 fwd
                     /note="common sequencing primer, one of multiple similar
                     variants"
     primer_bind     650..672
                     /label=pGEX 3'
                     /note="pGEX vectors, reverse primer"
     primer_bind     complement(710..728)
                     /label=pBRforEco
                     /note="pBR322 vectors, upsteam of EcoRI site, forward
                     primer"
     promoter        796..900
                     /gene="bla"
                     /label=AmpR promoter
     CDS             901..1761
                     /codon_start=1
                     /gene="bla"
                     /product="beta-lactamase"
                     /label=AmpR
                     /note="confers resistance to ampicillin, carbenicillin, and
                     related antibiotics"
                     /translation="MSIQHFRVALIPFFAAFCLPVFAHPETLVKVKDAEDQLGARVGYI
                     ELDLNSGKILESFRPEERFPMMSTFKVLLCGAVLSRIDAGQEQLGRRIHYSQNDLVEYS
                     PVTEKHLTDGMTVRELCSAAITMSDNTAANLLLTTIGGPKELTAFLHNMGDHVTRLDRW
                     EPELNEAIPNDERDTTMPVAMATTLRKLLTGELLTLASRQQLIDWMEADKVAGPLLRSA
                     LPAGWFIADKSGAGERGSRGIIAALGPDGKPSRIVVIYTTGSQATMDERNRQIAEIGAS
                     LIKHW"
     primer_bind     complement(1119..1138)
                     /label=Amp-R
                     /note="Ampicillin resistance gene, reverse primer"
     rep_origin      1932..2520
                     /direction=RIGHT
                     /label=ori
                     /note="high-copy-number ColE1/pMB1/pBR322/pUC origin of
                     replication"
     primer_bind     2421..2440
                     /label=pBR322ori-F
                     /note="pBR322 origin, forward primer"
     primer_bind     2674..2691
                     /label=L4440
                     /note="L4440 vector, forward primer"
ORIGIN
        1 ggaagagcgc ccaatacgca aaccgcctct ccccgcgcgt tggccgattc attaatgcag
       61 ctggcacgac aggtttcccg actggaaagc gggcagtgag cgcaacgcaa ttaatgtgag
      121 ttagctcact cattaggcac cccaggctat tttatgtgag aaatccctaa ataaaaagat
      181 gccagtgtgc tggaattcgt cataatcttt aatttgaaaa gatttaaggc ttatttaaat
      241 aaaaaatatg agggaagaat tgatataaat ttaattttgt tattgtatta tggtatgtat
      301 ggaataaatt taacataaag acagtaataa tgttcttgaa tttagacttt ttatgtgtta
      361 tcattaacaa gtatcaaaaa tgacatttaa taaattaata ataattttaa aaatatattt
      421 ttgataaaag caatgattaa catggtttga cgtctgagaa gagacgattt tctcaatagg
      481 agaaattaag gtgcaaaccc ttatcattcc accataattt ctactcttgt agattcctca
      541 aagagcatat ggatatgaat ttctactctt gtagatctcg aggcctgcag acatgcaagc
      601 ttggcactgg ccgtcgtttt acaacgtcgc agacaagctg tgaccgtctc cgggagctgc
      661 atgtgtcaga ggttttcacc gtcatcaccg aaacgcgcga gacgaaaggg cctcgtgata
      721 cgcctatttt tataggttaa tgtcatgata ataatggttt cttagacgtc aggtggcact
      781 tttcggggaa atgtgcgcgg aacccctatt tgtttatttt tctaaataca ttcaaatatg
      841 tatccgctca tgagacaata accctgataa atgcttcaat aatattgaaa aaggaagagt
      901 atgagtattc aacatttccg tgtcgccctt attccctttt ttgcggcatt ttgccttcct
      961 gtttttgctc acccagaaac gctggtgaaa gtaaaagatg ctgaagatca gttgggtgca
     1021 cgagtgggtt acatcgaact ggatctcaac agcggtaaga tccttgagag ttttcgcccc
     1081 gaagaacgtt ttccaatgat gagcactttt aaagttctgc tatgtggcgc ggtattatcc
     1141 cgtattgacg ccgggcaaga gcaactcggt cgccgcatac actattctca gaatgacttg
     1201 gttgagtact caccagtcac agaaaagcat cttacggatg gcatgacagt aagagaatta
     1261 tgcagtgctg ccataaccat gagtgataac actgcggcca acttacttct gacaacgatc
     1321 ggaggaccga aggagctaac cgcttttttg cacaacatgg gggatcatgt aactcgcctt
     1381 gatcgttggg aaccggagct gaatgaagcc ataccaaacg acgagcgtga caccacgatg
     1441 cctgtagcaa tggcaacaac gttgcgcaaa ctattaactg gcgaactact tactctagct
     1501 tcccggcaac aattaataga ctggatggag gcggataaag ttgcaggacc acttctgcgc
     1561 tcggcccttc cggctggctg gtttattgct gataaatctg gagccggtga gcgtgggtct
     1621 cgcggtatca ttgcagcact ggggccagat ggtaagccct cccgtatcgt agttatctac
     1681 acgacgggga gtcaggcaac tatggatgaa cgaaatagac agatcgctga gataggtgcc
     1741 tcactgatta agcattggta actgtcagac caagtttact catatatact ttagattgat
     1801 ttaaaacttc atttttaatt taaaaggatc taggtgaaga tcctttttga taatctcatg
     1861 accaaaatcc cttaacgtga gttttcgttc cactgagcgt cagaccccgt agaaaagatc
     1921 aaaggatctt cttgagatcc tttttttctg cgcgtaatct gctgcttgca aacaaaaaaa
     1981 ccaccgctac cagcggtggt ttgtttgccg gatcaagagc taccaactct ttttccgaag
     2041 gtaactggct tcagcagagc gcagatacca aatactgttc ttctagtgta gccgtagtta
     2101 ggccaccact tcaagaactc tgtagcaccg cctacatacc tcgctctgct aatcctgtta
     2161 ccagtggctg ctgccagtgg cgataagtcg tgtcttaccg ggttggactc aagacgatag
     2221 ttaccggata aggcgcagcg gtcgggctga acggggggtt cgtgcacaca gcccagcttg
     2281 gagcgaacga cctacaccga actgagatac ctacagcgtg agctatgaga aagcgccacg
     2341 cttcccgaag ggagaaaggc ggacaggtat ccggtaagcg gcagggtcgg aacaggagag
     2401 cgcacgaggg agcttccagg gggaaacgcc tggtatcttt atagtcctgt cgggtttcgc
     2461 cacctctgac ttgagcgtcg atttttgtga tgctcgtcag gggggcggag cctatggaaa
     2521 aacgccagca acgcggcctt tttacggttc ctggcctttt gctggccttt tgctcacatg
     2581 ttctttcctg cgttatcccc tgattctgtg gataaccgta ttaccgcctt tgagtgagct
     2641 gataccgctc gccgcagccg aacgaccgag cgcagcgagt cagtgagcga ggaagc
//
