[The description below was written by a language model from this plasmid's Addgene catalogue record and the feature table of its GenBank file.]
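Description:
pUCsRNAP is a small (2,696 bp) pUC-type E. coli cloning plasmid that serves as a donor or template for the guide-RNA expression module of a CRISPR-Cas12a genome-editing system developed for Enterococcus faecium. It replicates from a high-copy ColE1/pMB1/pUC-family origin, although the catalogue lists the copy number as unknown. Selection is with ampicillin, through the bla beta-lactamase gene driven by its own promoter. The remaining annotated features are typical pUC leftovers: a CAP binding site from the lac regulatory region and several common sequencing primer sites, including M13 forward, pGEX 3', pBRforEco and L4440. No Cas nuclease, Gram-positive replicon or Enterococcus selection marker is annotated, so the plasmid appears to be intended only for propagation in E. coli.

The payload is described in the catalogue as a small RNA promoter followed by a minimal CRISPR array in which a 23-bp spacer is flanked by 19-bp direct repeats. This is the arrangement from which a Cas12a crRNA is transcribed and processed, with the spacer specifying the genomic target. The feature table does not annotate this cassette. By elimination it probably occupies the unannotated stretch between the CAP binding site and the M13 forward primer site, but the record does not confirm its position. The record also does not state the source of the small RNA promoter or the gene targeted by the spacer.

The stated purpose is to swap this promoter, spacer and repeat unit into pJC005-series plasmids. The plasmid therefore works as a convenient intermediate for building or retargeting crRNA cassettes before they are moved into the editing vectors used in E. faecium.
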