Addgene plasmid #182746: pUCsRNAP
Purpose: Swapping in small RNA promoter, 23-bp spacer sequence, & 19-bp repeats into pJC005 plasmids
Depositing lab: James Collins. Depositing organization: University of Louisville. Publication: Rapid, Efficient, and Cost-Effective Gene Editing of Enterococcus faecium with CRISPR-Cas12a. Chua MJ, Collins J. Microbiol Spectr. 2022 Feb 2:e0242721. doi: 10.1128/spectrum.02427-21. PubMed 35107356.
Backbone
  Vector backbone: pUCsRNAP
  Backbone size w/o insert (bp): 2696
  Vector type: CRISPR
Growth in bacteria
  Bacterial resistance: Ampicillin, 100 μg/mL
  Growth temperature: 37°C
  Growth strain: DH5alpha
  Copy number: Unknown
Gene/Insert
  Gene/Insert name: small RNA promoter, a 23-bp spacer sequence, & 19-bp repeats
  gRNA/shRNA sequence: ATAATCTTTAATTTGAAAAGATTTAAGGCTTATTTAAATAAAAAATATGAGGGAAGAATTGATATAAATTTAATTTTGTTATTGTATTATGGTATGTATGGAATAAATTTAACATAAAGACAGTAATAATGTTCTTGAATTTAGACTTTTTATGTGTTATCATTAACAAGTATCAAAAATGACATTTAATAAATTAATAATAATTTTAAAAATATATTTTTGATAAAAGCAATGATTAACATGGTTTGACGTCTGAGAAGAGACGATTTTCTCAATAGGAGAAATTAAGGTGCAAacccttatcattccaccaTAATTTCTACTCTTGTAGATtcctcaaagagcatatggatatgAATTTCTACTCTTGTAGAT
Terms and licenses: Academic/Nonprofit Terms; Industry Terms: Not Available to Industry
How to cite: pUCsRNAP was a gift from James Collins (Addgene plasmid # 182746 ; http://n2t.net/addgene:182746 ; RRID:Addgene_182746)
